Addgene plasmid #17176: M26 Nac>luc
Depositing lab: Randall Moon. Depositing organization: University of Washington. Publication: Direct regulation of nacre, a zebrafish MITF homolog required for pigment cell formation, by the Wnt pathway. Dorsky RI, Raible DW, Moon RT. Genes Dev. 2000 Jan 15;14(2):158-62. PubMed 10652270.
Backbone
  Vector backbone: pGL3
  Backbone manufacturer: promega
  Backbone size w/o insert (bp): 4818
  Vector type: Luciferase
Growth in bacteria
  Bacterial resistance: Ampicillin, 100 μg/mL
  Growth temperature: 37°C
  Growth strain: DH5alpha
  Copy number: Unknown
Gene/Insert
  Gene/Insert name: nacre promoter (alt name: nacre)
  Species: D. rerio (zebrafish)
  Insert size (bp): 800
  GenBank ID: AF211890
  Entrez Gene: mitfa (a.k.a. nacre, z3A.1)
  Tag / fusion protein: luciferase (C terminal on backbone)
  Cloning method: Restriction Enzyme
  Sequencing primers: 5′ n/a; 3′ LucNRev
Terms and licenses: Academic/Nonprofit Terms; Industry Terms: Not Available to Industry
Depositor comments: Note for Use: Description: zebrafish nacre promoter driving luciferase reporter. Ref: R.I. Dorsky et al., 2000, Genes & Development, 14:158-162.
How to cite: M26 Nac>luc was a gift from Randall Moon (Addgene plasmid # 17176 ; http://n2t.net/addgene:17176 ; RRID:Addgene_17176)
