[The description below was written by a language model from this plasmid's Addgene catalogue record and the feature table of its GenBank file.]
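Description:
M26 Nac>luc is a luciferase reporter plasmid built on the Promega pGL3 backbone (about 4.8 kb without insert), in which an approximately 800 bp fragment of the zebrafish (Danio rerio) nacre promoter has been placed upstream of the backbone's luciferase coding sequence by restriction enzyme cloning. Nacre is the zebrafish mitfa gene, an MITF homolog required for pigment cell formation. Because the promoter fragment is the only stated regulatory input driving the reporter, luciferase output serves as a readout of nacre promoter activity. The plasmid is propagated in E. coli under ampicillin selection. The record does not specify which pGL3 variant was used, and it lists the copy number as unknown. It also does not describe the origin of replication or any other backbone elements.

The associated work concerns direct regulation of nacre by the Wnt pathway, so the construct is suited to transfection-based reporter assays that test how Wnt signalling components or other transcriptional inputs affect the promoter. It can also act as the parental reference for mutated or truncated promoter versions, although the record does not describe any such derivatives.

The sequence record held for this plasmid is only a 780 bp partial linear read, not the full construct. Its sole annotation is a short vertebrate Kozak consensus for efficient translation initiation near one end. The partial record does not annotate the promoter, the luciferase gene, the resistance marker or the origin, so the description of these parts rests on the catalogue fields rather than on the feature table.
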