LOCUS       Exported 780 bp ds-DNA linear SYN 29-MAY-2021
DEFINITION  synthetic linear DNA
ACCESSION   .
VERSION     .
KEYWORDS    M26 Nac>luc
SOURCE      synthetic DNA construct
  ORGANISM  synthetic DNA construct
REFERENCE   1 (bases 1 to 780)
  TITLE     Other Plasmids
REFERENCE   2 (bases 1 to 780)
  AUTHORS   .
  TITLE     Direct Submission
  JOURNAL   Exported May 29, 2021 from SnapGene Server 1.1.58
            http://www.snapgene.com
FEATURES             Location/Qualifiers
     source          1..780
                     /organism="synthetic DNA construct"
                     /mol_type="other DNA"
     regulatory      26..35
                     /regulatory_class="other"
                     /note="vertebrate consensus sequence for strong initiation
                     of translation (Kozak, 1987)"
ORIGIN
        1 cctttcttta tgtttttggc gtcttccatg gtggctttac caacagtacc ggaatgccaa
       61 gctccagctg aagatgtcaa tgccaaagaa aagacacaaa atgtatttaa gggggtggga
      121 ggggattgct cttctcatat tgtttttttt acccaaacga tgaatttatg cctttataaa
      181 gttcatttga cgtcaccggt ccgattcgac aaaagcctct ttgagacgat gggttactag
      241 tgtctaaact gaaactggct tacggctaac taacgtttca tctttagttc cactcatcct
      301 gcataaaaca ttgtttgttc tcagcatccg gcatacaatc actagcactg ttggtctaaa
      361 aacaagacag tttaagatgg agttatctct gaaatgttga agagcaaaag ataggaaaga
      421 gaactttgtt gtctgatggg cctttggtaa ttgcattttt ttcttaagag ttgaaatatt
      481 gtgcacacgt atgtaagtgc gcacaaacaa aatcacagac gtacagttca tattcagaag
      541 ccaatggatt cagacatgta cagtcaagcc cgaaatgatt cataacccaa attttgactt
      601 aaataaataa aacctgagaa agagtttttt ttttctacaa tgatgcctca tgtacatcat
      661 cttattatct tacgtgtcat ttagtcaaaa aaaaactagc tggttgaata aaagtaactt
      721 taagtcagaa tttgccagac gtatgaacac tttggggctt gattgtaagt cttttttttt
//
